Addgene plasmid #79909: pCMV-erHRP(N175S mutant)
Purpose: erHRP(N175S mutant) pCMV backbone
Depositing lab: Joshua Sanes. Depositing organization: Harvard University. Publication: Reconstruction of genetically identified neurons imaged by serial-section electron microscopy. Joesch M, Mankus D, Yamagata M, Shahbazi A, Shalek R, Suissa-Peleg A, Meister M, Lichtman JW, Scheirer WJ, Sanes JR. Elife. 2016 Jul 7;5. pii: e15015. doi: 10.7554/eLife.15015. PubMed 27383271.
Backbone
  Vector backbone: pCMV
  Vector type: Mammalian Expression
  Selectable markers: Neomycin (select with G418)
Growth in bacteria
  Bacterial resistance: Kanamycin, 50 μg/mL
  Growth temperature: 37°C
  Growth strain: DH5alpha
  Copy number: High Copy
Gene/Insert
  Gene/Insert name: erHRP(N175S mutant) (alt name: Horseradish peroxidase (ER retention signal, N175S mutant))
  Species: Synthetic
  Mutation: N175S mutation
  GenBank ID: KU0504630
  Promoter: CMV
  Tag / fusion protein: HA tag (N terminal on insert)
  Cloning method: Unknown
  Sequencing primers: 5′ CMV-F; 3′ SV40pA-R
Terms and licenses: Academic/Nonprofit Terms; Industry Terms: Not Available to Industry
How to cite: pCMV-erHRP(N175S mutant) was a gift from Joshua Sanes (Addgene plasmid # 79909 ; http://n2t.net/addgene:79909 ; RRID:Addgene_79909)
