[The description below was written by a language model from this plasmid's Addgene catalogue record and pLannotate feature annotations shown in this document.]
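Description:
pCMV-erHRP(N175S mutant) is a 5,011-bp mammalian expression plasmid built on a pCMV backbone. It is designed to express a horseradish peroxidase variant that is targeted to and retained in the endoplasmic reticulum. In bacteria it replicates from a high-copy ColE1/pUC-type origin and is selected with kanamycin. An f1 bacteriophage origin is also present. A single NeoR/KanR (aminoglycoside phosphotransferase) gene serves both hosts. It sits behind tandem bacterial (bla-type) and SV40 enhancer/early promoters and is terminated by the HSV TK polyadenylation signal, so it gives kanamycin resistance in E. coli and G418 resistance in transfected mammalian cells.

The payload is driven by the human cytomegalovirus immediate-early enhancer and promoter. The open reading frame starts with the mouse Igκ light-chain leader, which directs the nascent protein into the secretory pathway. This is followed by an N-terminal HA epitope, annotated as a fragment of a 3xHA element and so probably a single copy. Next comes the synthetic coding sequence matching horseradish peroxidase C1A and carrying the N175S substitution. The record says the insert includes an ER retention signal, but this signal is not annotated separately in the feature table. The transcript ends at an SV40 polyadenylation signal. The short large T antigen, ble and bGH poly(A) fragments are most likely backbone remnants or annotation artefacts rather than functional parts.

The associated publication concerns reconstruction of genetically identified neurons by serial-section electron microscopy. This suggests that the ER-localised peroxidase acts as a genetically encoded label, generating electron-dense reaction product to mark expressing cells. The HA tag allows immunodetection of the same protein.
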