Features (pLannotate 1.2.2; 16 found; start..end, strand, type, name):
     61..364     +  enhancer       CMV enhancer: human cytomegalovirus immediate early enhancer
    365..568     +  promoter       CMV promoter: human cytomegalovirus (CMV) immediate early promoter
    591..634     +  misc_feature   MCS (fragment): multiple cloning site
    640..702     +  sig_peptide    Igκ leader: leader sequence from mouse immunoglobulin κ light chain
    702..725     +  CDS            3xHA (fragment): three tandem HA epitope tags
    733..1668    +  CDS            PRXC1A (fragment): PER1A_ARMRU - Also known as HPRC1. Experimental evidence at protein level: Swiss-Prot protein existence level 1. Removal of H(2)O(2), oxidation of toxic reductants, biosynthesis and degradation of lignin, suberization, auxin catabolism, response to environmental stresses such as wounding, pathogen attack and oxidative stress. These functions might be dependent on each isozyme/isoform in each plant tissue. From Armoracia rusticana (Horseradish) (Armoracia laphatifolia).
   1693..1776    +  CDS            large T antigen (fragment): large T antigen from SV40 (simian virus 40)
   1799..1920    +  polyA_signal   SV40 poly(A) signal: SV40 polyadenylation signal
   1954..2382    -  rep_origin     f1 ori (sequence partly withheld): f1 bacteriophage origin of replication; arrow indicates direction of (+) strand synthesis
   2409..2513    +  promoter       AmpR promoter: bla
   2515..2872    +  promoter       SV40 promoter: SV40 enhancer and early promoter
   2907..3701    +  CDS            NeoR/KanR: aminoglycoside phosphotransferase from Tn5; aph(3')-II (or nptII); confers resistance to neomycin, kanamycin, and G418 (Geneticin®)
   3722..3874    +  CDS            ble (fragment): BLE_KLEPN - Experimental evidence at protein level: Swiss-Prot protein existence level 1. Binding protein with a strong affinity to the bleomycin family of antibiotics. Binds to CL990; an antimitotic-antibiotic compound. From Klebsiella pneumoniae.
   3933..3980    +  polyA_signal   HSV TK poly(A) signal: herpes simplex virus thymidine kinase polyadenylation signal (Cole and Stacy, 1985)
   4071..4087    -  polyA_signal   bGH poly(A) signal (fragment): bovine growth hormone polyadenylation signal
   4309..4897    +  rep_origin     ori: high-copy-number ColE1/pMB1/pBR322/pUC origin of replication
>Addgene plasmid #79909 | pCMV-erHRP(N175S mutant) | depositor full sequence | sequence record 153589 | pCMV-erHRP(N175S mutant) sequence 5011 bps
TAGTTATTAATAGTAATCAATTACGGGGTCATTAGTTCATAGCCCATATATGGAGTTCCGCGTTACATAA
CTTACGGTAAATGGCCCGCCTGGCTGACCGCCCAACGACCCCCGCCCATTGACGTCAATAATGACGTATG
TTCCCATAGTAACGCCAATAGGGACTTTCCATTGACGTCAATGGGTGGAGTATTTACGGTAAACTGCCCA
CTTGGCAGTACATCAAGTGTATCATATGCCAAGTACGCCCCCTATTGACGTCAATGACGGTAAATGGCCC
GCCTGGCATTATGCCCAGTACATGACCTTATGGGACTTTCCTACTTGGCAGTACATCTACGTATTAGTCA
TCGCTATTACCATGGTGATGCGGTTTTGGCAGTACATCAATGGGCGTGGATAGCGGTTTGACTCACGGGG
ATTTCCAAGTCTCCACCCCATTGACGTCAATGGGAGTTTGTTTTGGCACCAAAATCAACGGGACTTTCCA
AAATGTCGTAACAACTCCGCCCCATTGACGCAAATGGGCGGTAGGCGTGTACGGTGGGAGGTCTATATAA
GCAGAGCTGGTTTAGTGAACCGTCAGATCCGCTAGCGCTACCGGACTCAGATCTCGAGCTCAAGCTTCGA
ATTCGCACCATGGAGACAGACACACTCCTGCTATGGGTACTGCTGCTCTGGGTTCCAGGTTCCACTGGTG
ACTATCCATATGATGTTCCAGATTATGCTATGCAGCTTACTCCAACTTTCTACGATAACTCTTGTCCTAA
CGTGAGCAACATCGTGCGAGATACTATCGTGAACGAGTTGCGGTCTGATCCGAGGATAGCCGCTTCAATT
TTGCGGCTGCATTTCCACGATTGTTTTGTAAACGGCTGTGATGCTTCCATCCTCCTCGACAATACCACCT
CTTTCAGGACTGAAAAGGATGCCTTCGGTAACGCGAATAGTGCTAGAGGGTTTCCCGTGATCGATAGAAT
GAAAGCCGCTGTGGAGAGCGCCTGCCCCCGGACAGTTAGTTGTGCAGACCTTCTGACCATAGCGGCCCAG
CAATCCGTGACGCTGGCCGGTGGCCCCAGCTGGAGGGTCCCCCTGGGAAGGAGGGACTCTCTGCAGGCTT
TTCTGGACTTGGCAAACGCAAACCTGCCTGCTCCCTTCTTCACCCTTCCCCAGCTGAAGGATTCCTTCAG
GAATGTCGGCCTGAACCGAAGTAGTGATTTGGTGGCTCTGTCCGGAGGCCACACATTCGGCAAGAGTCAG
TGCAGGTTCATCATGGACAGACTGTATAACTTTTCCAACACCGGCTTGCCTGACCCTACCCTGAACACAA
CATACTTGCAGACTCTCAGAGGGCTGTGTCCGCTCAATGGCAACTTGTCTGCACTGGTTGACTTTGACCT
GCGCACCCCAACCATCTTCGACAATAAGTATTACGTCAATCTGGAGGAACAGAAGGGCCTGATTCAGTCC
GACCAGGAGCTGTTCAGTTCCCCAAATGCTACCGACACTATTCCTCTTGTGCGCAGCTTCGCTAATAGCA
CACAAACCTTTTTCAATGCTTTCGTGGAAGCTATGGATCGGATGGGAAATATAACGCCCCTGACGGGTAC
GCAGGGACAGATAAGACTGAACTGTAGGGTCGTGAACAGCAACTCTGACTTGAAGGACGAACTTTAAGCG
GCCGCGACTCTAGATCATAATCAGCCATACCACATTTGTAGAGGTTTTACTTGCTTTAAAAAACCTCCCA
CACCTCCCCCTGAACCTGAAACATAAAATGAATGCAATTGTTGTTGTTAACTTGTTTATTGCAGCTTATA
ATGGTTACAAATAAAGCAATAGCATCACAAATTTCACAAATAAAGCATTTTTTTCACTGCATTCTAGTTG
TGGTTTGTCCAAACTCATCAATGTATCTTAAGGCGTAAATTGTAAGCGTTAATATTTTGTTAAAATTCGC
GTTAAATTTTTGTTAAATCAGCTCATTTTTTAACCAATAGGCCGAAATCGGCAAAATCCCTTATAAATCA
AAAGAATAGACCGAGATAGGGT
[37 nt withheld, positions 2053-2089]
AAAGAACGTGGACTCCAACGTCAAAGG
[49 nt withheld, positions 2117-2165]
T
[91 nt withheld, positions 2167-2257]
G
[124 nt withheld, positions 2259-2382]
CAGGTGGCACTTTTCGGGGAAATGTGCGCGGAACCCCTATTTGTTTATTTTTCTAAATACATTCAAATAT
GTATCCGCTCATGAGACAATAACCCTGATAAATGCTTCAATAATATTGAAAAAGGAAGAGTCCTGAGGCG
GAAAGAACCAGCTGTGGAATGTGTGTCAGTTAGGGTGTGGAAAGTCCCCAGGCTCCCCAGCAGGCAGAAG
TATGCAAAGCATGCATCTCAATTAGTCAGCAACCAGGTGTGGAAAGTCCCCAGGCTCCCCAGCAGGCAGA
AGTATGCAAAGCATGCATCTCAATTAGTCAGCAACCATAGTCCCGCCCCTAACTCCGCCCATCCCGCCCC
TAACTCCGCCCAGTTCCGCCCATTCTCCGCCCCATGGCTGACTAATTTTTTTTATTTATGCAGAGGCCGA
GGCCGCCTCGGCCTCTGAGCTATTCCAGAAGTAGTGAGGAGGCTTTTTTGGAGGCCTAGGCTTTTGCAAA
GATCGATCAAGAGACAGGATGAGGATCGTTTCGCATGATTGAACAAGATGGATTGCACGCAGGTTCTCCG
GCCGCTTGGGTGGAGAGGCTATTCGGCTATGACTGGGCACAACAGACAATCGGCTGCTCTGATGCCGCCG
TGTTCCGGCTGTCAGCGCAGGGGCGCCCGGTTCTTTTTGTCAAGACCGACCTGTCCGGTGCCCTGAATGA
ACTGCAAGACGAGGCAGCGCGGCTATCGTGGCTGGCCACGACGGGCGTTCCTTGCGCAGCTGTGCTCGAC
GTTGTCACTGAAGCGGGAAGGGACTGGCTGCTATTGGGCGAAGTGCCGGGGCAGGATCTCCTGTCATCTC
ACCTTGCTCCTGCCGAGAAAGTATCCATCATGGCTGATGCAATGCGGCGGCTGCATACGCTTGATCCGGC
TACCTGCCCATTCGACCACCAAGCGAAACATCGCATCGAGCGAGCACGTACTCGGATGGAAGCCGGTCTT
GTCGATCAGGATGATCTGGACGAAGAGCATCAGGGGCTCGCGCCAGCCGAACTGTTCGCCAGGCTCAAGG
CGAGCATGCCCGACGGCGAGGATCTCGTCGTGACCCATGGCGATGCCTGCTTGCCGAATATCATGGTGGA
AAATGGCCGCTTTTCTGGATTCATCGACTGTGGCCGGCTGGGTGTGGCGGACCGCTATCAGGACATAGCG
TTGGCTACCCGTGATATTGCTGAAGAGCTTGGCGGCGAATGGGCTGACCGCTTCCTCGTGCTTTACGGTA
TCGCCGCTCCCGATTCGCAGCGCATCGCCTTCTATCGCCTTCTTGACGAGTTCTTCTGAGCGGGACTCTG
GGGTTCGAAATGACCGACCAAGCGACGCCCAACCTGCCATCACGAGATTTCGATTCCACCGCCGCCTTCT
ATGAAAGGTTGGGCTTCGGAATCGTTTTCCGGGACGCCGGCTGGATGATCCTCCAGCGCGGGGATCTCAT
GCTGGAGTTCTTCGCCCACCCTAGGGGGAGGCTAACTGAAACACGGAAGGAGACAATACCGGAAGGAACC
CGCGCTATGACGGCAATAAAAAGACAGAATAAAACGCACGGTGTTGGGTCGTTTGTTCATAAACGCGGGG
TTCGGTCCCAGGGCTGGCACTCTGTCGATACCCCACCGAGACCCCATTGGGGCCAATACGCCCGCGTTTC
TTCCTTTTCCCCACCCCACCCCCCAAGTTCGGGTGAAGGCCCAGGGCTCGCAGCCAACGTCGGGGCGGCA
GGCCCTGCCATAGCCTCAGGTTACTCATATATACTTTAGATTGATTTAAAACTTCATTTTTAATTTAAAA
GGATCTAGGTGAAGATCCTTTTTGATAATCTCATGACCAAAATCCCTTAACGTGAGTTTTCGTTCCACTG
AGCGTCAGACCCCGTAGAAAAGATCAAAGGATCTTCTTGAGATCCTTTTTTTCTGCGCGTAATCTGCTGC
TTGCAAACAAAAAAACCACCGCTACCAGCGGTGGTTTGTTTGCCGGATCAAGAGCTACCAACTCTTTTTC
CGAAGGTAACTGGCTTCAGCAGAGCGCAGATACCAAATACTGTCCTTCTAGTGTAGCCGTAGTTAGGCCA
CCACTTCAAGAACTCTGTAGCACCGCCTACATACCTCGCTCTGCTAATCCTGTTACCAGTGGCTGCTGCC
AGTGGCGATAAGTCGTGTCTTACCGGGTTGGACTCAAGACGATAGTTACCGGATAAGGCGCAGCGGTCGG
GCTGAACGGGGGGTTCGTGCACACAGCCCAGCTTGGAGCGAACGACCTACACCGAACTGAGATACCTACA
GCGTGAGCTATGAGAAAGCGCCACGCTTCCCGAAGGGAGAAAGGCGGACAGGTATCCGGTAAGCGGCAGG
GTCGGAACAGGAGAGCGCACGAGGGAGCTTCCAGGGGGAAACGCCTGGTATCTTTATAGTCCTGTCGGGT
TTCGCCACCTCTGACTTGAGCGTCGATTTTTGTGATGCTCGTCAGGGGGGCGGAGCCTATGGAAAAACGC
CAGCAACGCGGCCTTTTTACGGTTCCTGGCCTTTTGCTGGCCTTTTGCTCACATGTTCTTTCCTGCGTTA
TCCCCTGATTCTGTGGATAACCGTATTACCGCCATGCAT
