>Addgene plasmid #79909 | pCMV-erHRP(N175S mutant) | addgene partial sequence | sequence record 153583 | SV40pA-R 5'-GAAATTTGTGATGCTATTGC-3'
GCTGCATAACAAGTTAACAACAACAATTGCATTCATTTTATGTTTCAGGTTCAGGGGGAGGTGTGGGAGG
TTTTTTAAAGCAAGTAAAACCTCTACAAATGTGGTATGGCTGATTATGATCTAGAGTCGCGGCCGCTTAA
AGTTCGTCCTTCAAGTCAGAGTTGCTGTTCACGACCCTACAGTTCAGTCTTATCTGTCCCTGCGTACCCG
TCAGGGGCGTTATATTTCCCATCCGATCCATAGCTTCCACGAAAGCATTGAAAAAGGTTTGTGTGCTATT
AGCGAAGCTGCGCACAAGAGGAATAGTGTCGGTAGCATTTGGGGAACTGAACAGCTCCTGGTCGGACTGA
ATCAGGCCCTTCTGTTCCTCCAGATTGACGTAATACTTATTGTCGAAGATGGTTGGGGTGCGCAGGTCAA
AGTCAACCAGTGCAGACAAGTTGCCATTGAGCGGACACAGCCCTCTGAGAGTCTGCAAGTATGTTGTGTT
CAGGGTAGGGTCAGGCAAGCCGGTGTTGGAAAAGTTATACAGTCTGTCCATGATGAACCTGCACTGACTC
TTGCCGAATGTGTGGCCTCCGGACAGAGCCACCAAATCACTACTTCGGTTCAGGCCGACATTCCTGAAGG
AATCCTTCAGCTGGGGAAGGGTGAAGAAGGGAGCAGGCAGGTTTGCGTTTGCCAAGTCCAGAAAAGCCTG
CAGAGAGTCCCTCCTTCCCAGGGGGACCCTCCAGCTGGGGCCACCGGCCAGCGTCACGGATTGCTGGGCC
GCTATGGTCAGAAGGTCTGCACAACTAACTGTCCGGGGGCAGGCGCTCTCCACAGCGGCTTTCATTCTAT
CGATCACGGGAAACCCTCTAGCACTATTCGCGTTACCGAAGGCATCCTTTTCAGTC
