>Addgene plasmid #79909 | pCMV-erHRP(N175S mutant) | addgene partial sequence | sequence record 153587 | CMV-F 5'-CGCAAATGGGCGGTAGGCGTG-3'
AGCAGAGCTGGTTTAGTGAACCGTCAGATCCGCTAGCGCTACCGGACTCAGATCTCGAGCTCAAGCTTCG
AATTCGCACCATGGAGACAGACACACTCCTGCTATGGGTACTGCTGCTCTGGGTTCCAGGTTCCACTGGT
GACTATCCATATGATGTTCCAGATTATGCTATGCAGCTTACTCCAACTTTCTACGATAACTCTTGTCCTA
ACGTGAGCAACATCGTGCGAGATACTATCGTGAACGAGTTGCGGTCTGATCCGAGGATAGCCGCTTCAAT
TTTGCGGCTGCATTTCCACGATTGTTTTGTAAACGGCTGTGATGCTTCCATCCTCCTCGACAATACCACC
TCTTTCAGGACTGAAAAGGATGCCTTCGGTAACGCGAATAGTGCTAGAGGGTTTCCCGTGATCGATAGAA
TGAAAGCCGCTGTGGAGAGCGCCTGCCCCCGGACAGTTAGTTGTGCAGACCTTCTGACCATAGCGGCCCA
GCAATCCGTGACGCTGGCCGGTGGCCCCAGCTGGAGGGTCCCCCTGGGAAGGAGGGACTCTCTGCAGGCT
TTTCTGGACTTGGCAAACGCAAACCTGCCTGCTCCCTTCTTCACCCTTCCCCAGCTGAAGGATTCCTTCA
GGAATGTCGGCCTGAACCGAAGTAGTGATTTGGTGGCTCTGTCCGGAGGCCACACATTCGGCAAGAGTCA
GTGCAGGTTCATCATGGACAGACTGTATAACTTTTCCAACACCGGCTTGCCTGACCCTACCCTGAACACA
ACATACTTGCAGACTCTCAGAGGGCTGTGTCCGCTCAATGGCAACTTGTCTGCACTGGTTGACTTTGACC
TGCGCACCCCAACCATCTTCGACAATAAGTATTACGTCAATCTGGAGGAACAGAA
